>Addgene plasmid #131121 | pcDNA4/TO-ORF66 C244A-2xStrep | addgene full sequence | sequence record 257526 | Addgene NGS Result
GACGGATCGGGAGATCTCCCGATCCCCTATGGTGCACTCTCAGTACAATCTGCTCTGATGCCGCATAGTT
AAGCCAGTATCTGCTCCCTGCTTGTGTGTTGGAGGTCGCTGAGTAGTGCGCGAGCAAAATTTAAGCTACA
ACAAGGCAAGGCTTGACCGACAATTGCATGAAGAATCTGCTTAGGGTTAGGCGTTTTGCGCTGCTTCGCG
ATGTACGGGCCAGATATACGCGTTGACATTGATTATTGACTAGTTATTAATAGTAATCAATTACGGGGTC
ATTAGTTCATAGCCCATATATGGAGTTCCGCGTTACATAACTTACGGTAAATGGCCCGCCTGGCTGACCG
CCCAACGACCCCCGCCCATTGACGTCAATAATGACGTATGTTCCCATAGTAACGCCAATAGGGACTTTCC
ATTGACGTCAATGGGTGGAGTATTTACGGTAAACTGCCCACTTGGCAGTACATCAAGTGTATCATATGCC
AAGTACGCCCCCTATTGACGTCAATGACGGTAAATGGCCCGCCTGGCATTATGCCCAGTACATGACCTTA
TGGGACTTTCCTACTTGGCAGTACATCTACGTATTAGTCATCGCTATTACCATGGTGATGCGGTTTTGGC
AGTACATCAATGGGCGTGGATAGCGGTTTGACTCACGGGGATTTCCAAGTCTCCACCCCATTGACGTCAA
TGGGAGTTTGTTTTGGCACCAAAATCAACGGGACTTTCCAAAATGTCGTAACAACTCCGCCCCATTGACG
CAAATGGGCGGTAGGCGTGTACGGTGGGAGGTCTATATAAGCAGAGCTCTCCCTATCAGTGATAGAGATC
TCCCTATCAGTGATAGAGATCGTCGACGAGCTCGTTTAGTGAACCGTCAGATCGCCTGGAGACGCCATCC
ACGCTGTTTTGACCTCCATAGAAGACACCGGGACCGATCCAGCCTCCGGACTCTAGCGTTTAAACTTAAG
CTTGGTACCGAGCTCGGATCATGGCCCTGGATCAGCGCTGGGATCGCTTTCTTGTGTCTTGGTTTGGTTT
GGATGAGGCCCAGCTGACGGCCCACCGCGTGTTCGAGGGCGAGAATGGCGTGCCAGTGGAGGAATATGTG
GCTTTTGTCATATTCGGGGAGCGGGGTTTCCAGGGAAACATGCCCTCCTGGGCCAGGCACCTGTTGGACC
GCCCGTCGCTGGCGCAGGCGATCGCCGTGTTGCGCGCTGGCTCAGACACCGTCGCCAAACAGGCGCAGAT
TTGTGCGGCGCAGCAGCTGCTTGGCGCCCACGTATGGGTTGTGGTGACGCTGTCCCGTGCCCAGGCCGCC
GACCATGCTAGGGCGATACCGCGCCACGTATGGGCAAAATACCTGTCGCTTCCATTTTCCAAGGCCTGTG
CCCAACTCTGCAAGCTGTTGGCGCTTTGCTCTCGCTTTCCGTTAGTGACCTGCTGTTCGAAGCCCCCACC
GTCGCTACCCTGGCTAAGGAAGAAGTGGCATGGGCCGTTGCCGCGTCGTCCCCTCCTGGAGGTGCCCTCG
CCCACCCGTCGCGGTGTGGCTGCGACCGGAGACGGTAACGGGCTCGGGATAGGGGCGGCAGATACCGGCC
TCCGGGAGGCCTTGGAGCGCGTCGCCCCTACGGTTCCCTGCGGTAACCCGTTCGACGCCATGCTTGGGTC
ACTGTGTTTTTTGAGCCTTATTAAGTCCCGCCACGTAGTGCTGCCCGCCGCCGAGCAGGAGGGACCTGGT
CTCGTGCGGAACCTTGGCAGGAGGCTTCTGGCATACAATGTTCTCTCCCCCTGCGTGTCCATACCCGTCA
TCTGTTCGCGCGTGGCCCGCGCGGCCCTTGCCAAGCGGGCGCGTTGCGCTCGGGCGGTTGTGTGCATGGA
GTGTGGACACTGTCTTAACTTTGGCAGGGGCAAGTTTCATACTGTCAATTTTCCTCCCACCAACGTGTTT
TTCAGCAGGGACAGGAAAGAGAAGCAGTTCACCATCTGTGCGACCACGGGGAGGATCTACTGTTCTTACT
GTGGCAGCGAACATATGAGGGTGTATCCCCTGTGCGATATTACCGGACGCGGGACCCTAGCACGCGTCGT
AATCAGGGCTGTCCTAGCTAACAACGCGGCCCTTGCCATTCGAGACCTAGATCAAACTGTCAGTTTTGTA
GTGCCTTGCCTTGGGACGCCCGACTGCGAGGCTGCCCTATTAAAGCACCGTGACGTGCGCGGACTGCTTC
AGCTCACCTCACAGCTGCTGGAGTTCTGTTGCGGGAAGTGTTCCTCCCTCGAGGGAGGCGGTGGATGGAG
CCACCCCCAGTTCGAGAAGGGCGGCGGCAGCGGCGGCGGCAGCGGCGGCGGCAGCTGGAGCCACCCCCAG
TTCGAGAAGGGGCCCGTTTAAACCCGCTGATCAGCCTCGACTGTGCCTTCTAGTTGCCAGCCATCTGTTG
TTTGCCCCTCCCCCGTGCCTTCCTTGACCCTGGAAGGTGCCACTCCCACTGTCCTTTCCTAATAAAATGA
GGAAATTGCATCGCATTGTCTGAGTAGGTGTCATTCTATTCTGGGGGGTGGGGTGGGGCAGGACAGCAAG
GGGGAGGATTGGGAAGACAATAGCAGGCATGCTGGGGATGCGGTGGGCTCTATGGCTTCTGAGGCGGAAA
GAACCAGCTGGGGCTCTAGGGGGTATCCCC
[124 nt withheld, positions 2691-2814]
C
[91 nt withheld, positions 2816-2906]
A
[49 nt withheld, positions 2908-2956]
CCTTTGACGTTGGAGTCCACGTTCTTT
[37 nt withheld, positions 2984-3020]
ACCCTATCTCGGTCTATTCTTTTGATTTATAAGGGATTTTGCCGATTTCGGCCTATTGGTTAAAAAATGA
GCTGATTTAACAAAAATTTAACGCGAATTAATTCTGTGGAATGTGTGTCAGTTAGGGTGTGGAAAGTCCC
CAGGCTCCCCAGCAGGCAGAAGTATGCAAAGCATGCATCTCAATTAGTCAGCAACCAGGTGTGGAAAGTC
CCCAGGCTCCCCAGCAGGCAGAAGTATGCAAAGCATGCATCTCAATTAGTCAGCAACCATAGTCCCGCCC
CTAACTCCGCCCATCCCGCCCCTAACTCCGCCCAGTTCCGCCCATTCTCCGCCCCATGGCTGACTAATTT
TTTTTATTTATGCAGAGGCCGAGGCCGCCTCTGCCTCTGAGCTATTCCAGAAGTAGTGAGGAGGCTTTTT
TGGAGGCCTAGGCTTTTGCAAAAAGCTCCCGGGAGCTTGTATATCCATTTTCGGATCTGATCAGCACGTG
TTGACAATTAATCATCGGCATAGTATATCGGCATAGTATAATACGACAAGGTGAGGAACTAAACCATGGC
CAAGTTGACCAGTGCCGTTCCGGTGCTCACCGCGCGCGACGTCGCCGGAGCGGTCGAGTTCTGGACCGAC
CGGCTCGGGTTCTCCCGGGACTTCGTGGAGGACGACTTCGCCGGTGTGGTCCGGGACGACGTGACCCTGT
TCATCAGCGCGGTCCAGGACCAGGTGGTGCCGGACAACACCCTGGCCTGGGTGTGGGTGCGCGGCCTGGA
CGAGCTGTACGCCGAGTGGTCGGAGGTCGTGTCCACGAACTTCCGGGACGCCTCCGGGCCGGCCATGACC
GAGATCGGCGAGCAGCCGTGGGGGCGGGAGTTCGCCCTGCGCGACCCGGCCGGCAACTGCGTGCACTTCG
TGGCCGAGGAGCAGGACTGACACGTGCTACGAGATTTCGATTCCACCGCCGCCTTCTATGAAAGGTTGGG
CTTCGGAATCGTTTTCCGGGACGCCGGCTGGATGATCCTCCAGCGCGGGGATCTCATGCTGGAGTTCTTC
GCCCACCCCAACTTGTTTATTGCAGCTTATAATGGTTACAAATAAAGCAATAGCATCACAAATTTCACAA
ATAAAGCATTTTTTTCACTGCATTCTAGTTGTGGTTTGTCCAAACTCATCAATGTATCTTATCATGTCTG
TATACCGTCGACCTCTAGCTAGAGCTTGGCGTAATCATGGTCATAGCTGTTTCCTGTGTGAAATTGTTAT
CCGCTCACAATTCCACACAACATACGAGCCGGAAGCATAAAGTGTAAAGCCTGGGGTGCCTAATGAGTGA
GCTAACTCACATTAATTGCGTTGCGCTCACTGCCCGCTTTCCAGTCGGGAAACCTGTCGTGCCAGCTGCA
TTAATGAATCGGCCAACGCGCGGGGAGAGGCGGTTTGCGTATTGGGCGCTCTTCCGCTTCCTCGCTCACT
GACTCGCTGCGCTCGGTCGTTCGGCTGCGGCGAGCGGTATCAGCTCACTCAAAGGCGGTAATACGGTTAT
CCACAGAATCAGGGGATAACGCAGGAAAGAACATGTGAGCAAAAGGCCAGCAAAAGGCCAGGAACCGTAA
AAAGGCCGCGTTGCTGGCGTTTTTCCATAGGCTCCGCCCCCCTGACGAGCATCACAAAAATCGACGCTCA
AGTCAGAGGTGGCGAAACCCGACAGGACTATAAAGATACCAGGCGTTTCCCCCTGGAAGCTCCCTCGTGC
GCTCTCCTGTTCCGACCCTGCCGCTTACCGGATACCTGTCCGCCTTTCTCCCTTCGGGAAGCGTGGCGCT
TTCTCATAGCTCACGCTGTAGGTATCTCAGTTCGGTGTAGGTCGTTCGCTCCAAGCTGGGCTGTGTGCAC
GAACCCCCCGTTCAGCCCGACCGCTGCGCCTTATCCGGTAACTATCGTCTTGAGTCCAACCCGGTAAGAC
ACGACTTATCGCCACTGGCAGCAGCCACTGGTAACAGGATTAGCAGAGCGAGGTATGTAGGCGGTGCTAC
AGAGTTCTTGAAGTGGTGGCCTAACTACGGCTACACTAGAAGAACAGTATTTGGTATCTGCGCTCTGCTG
AAGCCAGTTACCTTCGGAAAAAGAGTTGGTAGCTCTTGATCCGGCAAACAAACCACCGCTGGTAGCGGTG
GTTTTTTTGTTTGCAAGCAGCAGATTACGCGCAGAAAAAAAGGATCTCAAGAAGATCCTTTGATCTTTTC
TACGGGGTCTGACGCTCAGTGGAACGAAAACTCACGTTAAGGGATTTTGGTCATGAGATTATCAAAAAGG
ATCTTCACCTAGATCCTTTTAAATTAAAAATGAAGTTTTAAATCAATCTAAAGTATATATGAGTAAACTT
GGTCTGACAGTTACCAATGCTTAATCAGTGAGGCACCTATCTCAGCGATCTGTCTATTTCGTTCATCCAT
AGTTGCCTGACTCCCCGTCGTGTAGATAACTACGATACGGGAGGGCTTACCATCTGGCCCCAGTGCTGCA
ATGATACCGCGAGACCCACGCTCACCGGCTCCAGATTTATCAGCAATAAACCAGCCAGCCGGAAGGGCCG
AGCGCAGAAGTGGTCCTGCAACTTTATCCGCCTCCATCCAGTCTATTAATTGTTGCCGGGAAGCTAGAGT
AAGTAGTTCGCCAGTTAATAGTTTGCGCAACGTTGTTGCCATTGCTACAGGCATCGTGGTGTCACGCTCG
TCGTTTGGTATGGCTTCATTCAGCTCCGGTTCCCAACGATCAAGGCGAGTTACATGATCCCCCATGTTGT
GCAAAAAAGCGGTTAGCTCCTTCGGTCCTCCGATCGTTGTCAGAAGTAAGTTGGCCGCAGTGTTATCACT
CATGGTTATGGCAGCACTGCATAATTCTCTTACTGTCATGCCATCCGTAAGATGCTTTTCTGTGACTGGT
GAGTACTCAACCAAGTCATTCTGAGAATAGTGTATGCGGCGACCGAGTTGCTCTTGCCCGGCGTCAATAC
GGGATAATACCGCGCCACATAGCAGAACTTTAAAAGTGCTCATCATTGGAAAACGTTCTTCGGGGCGAAA
ACTCTCAAGGATCTTACCGCTGTTGAGATCCAGTTCGATGTAACCCACTCGTGCACCCAACTGATCTTCA
GCATCTTTTACTTTCACCAGCGTTTCTGGGTGAGCAAAAACAGGAAGGCAAAATGCCGCAAAAAAGGGAA
TAAGGGCGACACGGAAATGTTGAATACTCATACTCTTCCTTTTTCAATATTATTGAAGCATTTATCAGGG
TTATTGTCTCATGAGCGGATACATATTTGAATGTATTTAGAAAAATAAACAAATAGGGGTTCCGCGCACA
TTTCCCCGAAAAGTGCCACCTGACGTC
Features (pLannotate 1.2.2; 22 found; start..end, strand, type, name):
     28..80      -  misc_feature   bom (fragment): basis of mobility region from pBR322
    235..614     +  enhancer       CMV enhancer: human cytomegalovirus immediate early enhancer
    615..818     +  promoter       CMV promoter: human cytomegalovirus (CMV) immediate early promoter
    820..839     +  promoter       PLtetO-1 promoter (fragment): modified phage lambda PL promoter with tet operator sites (Lutz and Bujard, 1997)
    841..860     +  promoter       PLtetO-1 promoter (fragment): modified phage lambda PL promoter with tet operator sites (Lutz and Bujard, 1997)
    868..901     +  promoter       TRE3GV promoter (fragment): 3rd-generation Tet-responsive promoter that can be activated by binding of Tet-On® 3G, optimized for retroviral and lentiviral vectors
   1001..2287    +  CDS            ORF66: UL49_HHV8P - Protein inferred from homology: Swiss-Prot protein existence level 3. From Human herpesvirus 8 type P (isolate GK18) (HHV-8) (Kaposi's sarcoma-associated herpesvirus).
   2421..2645    +  polyA_signal   bGH poly(A) signal: bovine growth hormone polyadenylation signal
   2649..2670    +  promoter       SV40 promoter (fragment): SV40 enhancer and early promoter
   2691..3119    +  rep_origin     f1 ori (sequence partly withheld): f1 bacteriophage origin of replication; arrow indicates direction of (+) strand synthesis
   3133..3462    +  promoter       SV40 promoter: SV40 enhancer and early promoter
   3510..3557    +  promoter       EM7 promoter: synthetic bacterial promoter&nbsp
   3576..3950    +  CDS            BleoR: antibiotic-binding protein; Sh ble from Streptoalloteichus hindustanus; confers resistance to bleomycin, phleomycin, and Zeocin™
   3960..4085    +  CDS            ble (fragment): BLE_KLEPN - Experimental evidence at protein level: Swiss-Prot protein existence level 1. Binding protein with a strong affinity to the bleomycin family of antibiotics. Binds to CL990; an antimitotic-antibiotic compound. From Klebsiella pneumoniae.
   4080..4201    +  polyA_signal   SV40 poly(A) signal: SV40 polyadenylation signal
   4274..4290    -  protein_bind   lac operator: The lac repressor binds to the lac operator to inhibit transcription in E. coli. This inhibition can be relieved by adding lactose or isopropyl-β-D-thiogalactopyranoside (IPTG). lac repressor encoded by lacI
   4298..4328    -  promoter       lac promoter: promoter for the E. coli lac operon
   4343..4364    -  protein_bind   CAP binding site: CAP binding activates transcription in the presence of cAMP. E. coli catabolite activator protein
   4377..4469    -  CDS            lacI (fragment): lac repressor; lacI; The lac repressor binds to the lac operator to inhibit transcription in E. coli. This inhibition can be relieved by adding lactose or isopropyl-β-D-thiogalactopyranoside (IPTG).
   4652..5240    -  rep_origin     ori: high-copy-number ColE1/pMB1/pBR322/pUC origin of replication
   5411..6271    -  CDS            AmpR: β-lactamase; bla; confers resistance to ampicillin, carbenicillin, and related antibiotics
   6272..6376    -  promoter       AmpR promoter: bla
