[The description below was written by a language model from this plasmid's Addgene catalogue record and pLannotate feature annotations shown in this document.]
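Description:
pcDNA4/TO-ORF66 C244A-2xStrep is a mammalian expression plasmid of about 6.4 kb built on the pcDNA4/TO backbone. It is maintained in E. coli through a high-copy ColE1/pUC-type origin and an ampicillin resistance gene (β-lactamase) driven by its own promoter; an f1 origin is also present. For selection in mammalian cells the backbone carries a bleomycin/Zeocin resistance gene (Sh ble) placed behind both the SV40 early promoter and the bacterial EM7 promoter and terminated by the SV40 polyadenylation signal.

The payload is the full-length ORF66 coding sequence of Kaposi's sarcoma-associated herpesvirus (HHV-8), amino acids 1–429 in a 1,287 bp insert, carrying a cysteine-to-alanine substitution at residue 244. Transcription is driven by the human CMV immediate-early enhancer and promoter and terminated by the bovine growth hormone polyadenylation signal. Two short tet operator-like segments are annotated immediately downstream of the CMV promoter, consistent with the "TO" design of this backbone: expression is constitutive in ordinary cells but can be repressed and then tetracycline/doxycycline-induced in cells that supply the Tet repressor. The catalogue entry lists a C-terminal 2xStrep tag provided by the backbone. The feature table does not annotate it separately, although there is unannotated sequence between the end of the ORF66 CDS and the poly(A) signal where it would lie. The tag permits affinity capture on Strep-Tactin resins and detection of the protein.

According to the associated publication title, the construct belongs to a study of conserved CxnC motifs in ORF66 and their requirement for viral late gene expression and for interaction with ORF34. The C244A mutant is therefore suited to comparison with wild-type ORF66 in transfected mammalian cells, for example in pull-down or interaction assays.
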