Addgene plasmid #131121: pcDNA4/TO-ORF66 C244A-2xStrep
Purpose: Expresses KSHV ORF66 a.a. 1-429 (full length) C244A mutant with a C-terminal 2xStrep tag in mammalian cells
Depositing lab: Britt Glaunsinger. Depositing organization: University of California, Berkeley. Publication: Conserved CxnC motifs in Kaposi's sarcoma-associated herpesvirus ORF66 are required for viral late gene expression and are essential for its interaction with ORF34. Didychuk AL, Castaneda AF, Kushnir LO, Huang CJ, Glaunsinger BA. J Virol. 2019 Oct 2. pii: JVI.01299-19. doi: 10.1128/JVI.01299-19. PubMed 31578296.
Backbone
  Vector backbone: pcDNA4/TO
  Backbone manufacturer: Thermo Fisher Scientific
  Backbone size w/o insert (bp): 5117
  Total vector size (bp): 6404
  Vector type: Mammalian Expression
Growth in bacteria
  Bacterial resistance: Ampicillin, 100 μg/mL
  Growth temperature: 37°C
  Growth strain: DH5alpha
  Copy number: High Copy
Gene/Insert
  Gene/Insert name: ORF66
  Species: Kaposi's Sarcoma Associated Herpesvirus (HHV-8)
  Insert size (bp): 1287
  Mutation: ORF66 a.a. 1-429 (full-length); cysteine 244 mutated to alanine
  Entrez Gene: ORF66 (a.k.a. HHV8GK18_gp75)
  Promoter: CMV
  Tag / fusion protein: 2xStrep (C terminal on backbone)
  Cloning method: Unknown
  Sequencing primers: 5′ CGCAAATGGGCGGTAGGCGTG; 3′ TAGAAGGCACAGTCGAGG
Terms and licenses: Academic/Nonprofit Terms; Industry Terms: Not Available to Industry
How to cite: pcDNA4/TO-ORF66 C244A-2xStrep was a gift from Britt Glaunsinger (Addgene plasmid # 131121 ; http://n2t.net/addgene:131121 ; RRID:Addgene_131121)
